Addgene plasmid #72887: sgGLDC_2
Purpose: CRISPR-Cas9 induced gene disruption
Depositing lab: David Sabatini. Depositing organization: Whitehead Institute for Biomedical Research. Publication: SHMT2 drives glioma cell survival in ischaemia but imposes a dependence on glycine clearance. Kim D, Fiske BP, Birsoy K, Freinkman E, Kami K, Possemato RL, Chudnovsky Y, Pacold ME, Chen WW, Cantor JR, Shelton LM, Gui DY, Kwon M, Ramkissoon SH, Ligon KL, Kang SW, Snuderl M, Vander Heiden MG, Sabatini DM. Nature. 2015 Apr 16;520(7547):363-7. doi: 10.1038/nature14363. Epub 2015 Apr 8. PubMed 25855294.
Backbone
  Vector backbone: pLentiCRISPR version 1
  Vector type: Lentiviral
  Selectable markers: Puromycin
Growth in bacteria
  Bacterial resistance: Ampicillin, 100 μg/mL
  Growth temperature: 37°C
  Growth strain: NEB Stable
  Copy number: Unknown
Gene/Insert
  Gene/Insert name: sgGLDC
  gRNA/shRNA sequence: ATTTGGGGTAGACATCGCCC (minus strand)
  Species: H. sapiens (human)
  Promoter: CMV
  Cloning method: Restriction Enzyme; 5′ cloning site Bsmb1 (unknown if destroyed); 3′ cloning site Bsmb1 (unknown if destroyed)
  Sequencing primers: 5′ pLKO-F ATG TCG TAA CAA CTC CGC CCC ATT
Terms and licenses: Academic/Nonprofit Terms; Industry Terms: Not Available to Industry
How to cite: sgGLDC_2 was a gift from David Sabatini (Addgene plasmid # 72887 ; http://n2t.net/addgene:72887 ; RRID:Addgene_72887)
