[The description below was written by a language model from this plasmid's Addgene catalogue record.]
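Description:
sgGLDC_2 is a lentiviral CRISPR-Cas9 plasmid built on the pLentiCRISPR version 1 backbone and carrying a single guide RNA directed against human GLDC, the gene encoding glycine decarboxylase of the glycine cleavage system. The guide, which is recorded as targeting the minus strand, was inserted by restriction cloning at the BsmBI sites of the backbone, the standard route for dropping annealed oligonucleotides into the guide scaffold of this vector family; the record does not say whether the sites survive cloning. The "_2" in the name suggests it is one of several guides against the same gene. The plasmid is propagated in bacteria under ampicillin selection, in a recombination-deficient strain of the kind generally used to keep lentiviral repeat sequences stable, and its copy number is not recorded.

In mammalian cells, puromycin is the selectable marker, allowing enrichment of transduced cells after the construct is packaged into lentiviral particles and integrated. pLentiCRISPR-type vectors are generally all-in-one designs that deliver Cas9 together with the guide. No feature table is supplied here, so the Cas9 cassette, LTRs and other viral elements cannot be confirmed from the record itself. The catalogue lists CMV as the promoter, whereas guide RNAs in this vector family are normally expressed from a U6 Pol III promoter, so the entry may refer to another element of the backbone and should be treated with caution.

The stated purpose is CRISPR-Cas9 induced gene disruption, that is, knocking out GLDC in human cells. The associated publication concerns glioma cell metabolism, specifically the dependence on glycine clearance that accompanies SHMT2 activity.
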