>Addgene plasmid #72887 | sgGLDC_2 | depositor partial sequence | sequence record 133769 | insert
ATTTGACTGTAAACACAAAGATATTAGTACAAAATACGTGACGTAGAAAGTAATAATTTCTTGGGTAGTT
TGCAGTTTTAAAATTATGTTTTAAAATGGACTATCATATGCTTACCGTAACTTGAAAGTATTTCGATTTC
TTGGCTTTATATATCTTGTGGAAAGGACGAAACACCGATTTGGGGTAGACATCGCCCGTTTTAGAGCTAG
AAATAGCAAGTTAAAATAAGGCTAGTCCGTTATCAACTTGAAAAAGTGGCACCGAGTCGGTGCTTTTTTG
AATTCTAGATCTTGAGACAAATGGCAGTATTCATCCACAATTTTAAAAGAAAAGGGGGGATTGGGGGGTA
CAGTGCAGGGGAAAGAATAGTAGACATAATAGCAACAGACATACAAACTAAAGAATTACAAAAACAAATT
ACAAAAATTCAAAATTTTCGGGTTTATTACAGGGACAGCAGAGATCCACTTTGGCGCCGGCTCGAGTGGC
TCCGGTGCCCGTCAGTGGGCAGAGCGCACATCGCCCACAGTCCCCGAGAAGTTGGGGGGAGGGGTCGGCA
ATTGAACCGGTGCCTAGAGAAGGTGGCGCGGGGTAAACTGGGAAAGTGATGTCGTGTACTGGCTCCGCCT
TTTTCCCGAGGGTGGGGGAGAACCGTATATAAGTGCAGTAGTCGCCGTGAACGTTCTTTTTCGCAACGGG
TTTGCCGCCAGAACACAGGTGTCGTGACGCGGGATCCGCCACCATGGATTACAAAGACGATGACGATAAG
ATGGCCCCAAAGAAGAAGCGGAAGGTCGGTATCCACGGAGTCCCAGCAGCCGACAAGAAGTACAGCATCG
GCCTGGNCATCGGCACCAACTCTGTGGGCTGGGCCGTGATCACCGACGAGTACAAGGTGCCCAGCAAGAA
TTCA
