>Addgene plasmid #72887 | sgGLDC_2 | addgene partial sequence | sequence record 136106 | hU6-F 5'-GAGGGCCTATTTCCCATGATT-3'
GCTGTTAGAGAGATAATTAGAATTAATTTGACTGTAAACACAAAGATATTAGTACAAAATACGTGACGTA
GAAAGTAATAATTTCTTGGGTAGTTTGCAGTTTTAAAATTATGTTTTAAAATGGACTATCATATGCTTAC
CGTAACTTGAAAGTATTTCGATTTCTTGGCTTTATATATCTTGTGGAAAGGACGAAACACCGATTTGGGG
TAGACATCGCCCGTTTTAGAGCTAGAAATAGCAAGTTAAAATAAGGCTAGTCCGTTATCAACTTGAAAAA
GTGGCACCGAGTCGGTGCTTTTTTGAATTCTAGATCTTGAGACAAATGGCAGTATTCATCCACAATTTTA
AAAGAAAAGGGGGGATTGGGGGGTACAGTGCAGGGGAAAGAATAGTAGACATAATAGCAACAGACATACA
AACTAAAGAATTACAAAAACAAATTACAAAAATTCAAAATTTTCGGGTTTATTACAGGGACAGCAGAGAT
CCACTTTGGCGCCGGCTCGAGTGGCTCCGGTGCCCGTCAGTGGGCAGAGCGCACATCGCCCACAGTCCCC
GAGAAGTTGGGGGGAGGGGTCGGCAATTGAACCGGTGCCTAGAGAAGGTGGCGCGGGGTAAACTGGGAAA
GTGATGTCGTGTACTGGCTCCGCCTTTTTCCCGAGGGTGGGGGAGAACCGTATATAAGTGCAGTAGTCGC
CGTGAACGTTCTTTTTCGCAACGGGTTTGCCGCCAGAACACAGGTGTCGTGACGCGGGATCCGCCACCAT
GGATTACAAAGACGATGACGATAAGATGGCCCCAAAGAAGAAGCGGAAGGTCGGTATCCACGGAGTCCCA
GCAGCCGACAAGAAGTACAGCATCGGCCTGGACATCGGCACCAACTCTGTGGGCTGGGCC
