>Addgene plasmid #72887 | sgGLDC_2 | addgene partial sequence | sequence record 136660 | hSpCas9-R1 5'-CGCTCGTGCTTCTTATCCTC-3'
AGAGCTGTCGTCCACCTTGGCCATCTCGTTGCTGAAGATCTCTTGCAGATAGCAGATCCGGTTCTTCCGT
CTGGTGTATCTTCTTCTGGCGGTTCTCTTCAGCCGGGTGGCCTCGGCTGTTTCGCCGCTGTCGAACAGCA
GGGCTCCGATCAGGTTCTTCTTGATGCTGTGCCGGTCGGTGTTGCCCAGCACCTTGAATTTCTTGCTGGG
CACCTTGTACTCGTCGGTGATCACGGCCCAGCCCACAGAGTTGGTGCCGATGTCCAGGCCGATGCTGTAC
TTCTTGTCGGCTGCTGGGACTCCGTGGATACCGACCTTCCGCTTCTTCTTTGGGGCCATCTTATCGTCAT
CGTCTTTGTAATCCATGGTGGCGGATCCCGCGTCACGACACCTGTGTTCTGGCGGCAAACCCGTTGCGAA
AAAGAACGTTCACGGCGACTACTGCACTTATATACGGTTCTCCCCCACCCTCGGGAAAAAGGCGGAGCCA
GTACACGACATCACTTTCCCAGTTTACCCCGCGCCACCTTCTCTAGGCACCGGTTCAATTGCCGACCCCT
CCCCCCAACTTCTCGGGGACTGTGGGCGATGTGCGCTCTGCCCACTGACGGGCACCGGAGCCACTCGAGC
CGGCGCCAAAGTGGATCTCTGCTGTCCCTGTAATAAACCCGAAAATTTTGAATTTTTGTAATTTGTTTTT
GTAATTCTTTAGTTTGTATGTCTGTTGCTATTATGTCTACTATTCTTTCCCCTGCACTGTACCCCCCAAT
CCCCCCTTTTCTTTTAAAATTGTGGATGAATACTGCCATTTGTCTCAAGATCTAGAATTCAAAAAAAGCA
CCGACTCGGTGCCACTTTTTCAAGTTGATAACGG
